>Addgene plasmid #30195 | pBOB-synP-HTB | depositor full sequence | sequence record 45569 | Author sequence
GACGGATCGGGAGATCTCCCGATCCCCTATGGTCGACTCTCAGTACAATCTGCTCTGATGCCGCATAGTT
AAGCCAGTATCTGCTCCCTGCTTGTGTGTTGGAGGTCGCTGAGTAGTGCGCGAGCAAAATTTAAGCTACA
ACAAGGCAAGGCTTGACCGACAATTGCATGAAGAATCTGCTTAGGGTTAGGCGTTTTGCGCTGCTTCGCG
ATGTACGGGCCAGATATACGCGTTGACATTGATTATTGACTAGTTATTAATAGTAATCAATTACGGGGTC
ATTAGTTCATAGCCCATATATGGAGTTCCGCGTTACATAACTTACGGTAAATGGCCCGCCTGGCTGACCG
CCCAACGACCCCCGCCCATTGACGTCAATAATGACGTATGTTCCCATAGTAACGCCAATAGGGACTTTCC
ATTGACGTCAATGGGTGGACTATTTACGGTAAACTGCCCACTTGGCAGTACATCAAGTGTATCATATGCC
AAGTACGCCCCCTATTGACGTCAATGACGGTAAATGGCCCGCCTGGCATTATGCCCAGTACATGACCTTA
TGGGACTTTCCTACTTGGCAGTACATCTACGTATTAGTCATCGCTATTACCATGGTGATGCGGTTTTGGC
AGTACATCAATGGGCGTGGATAGCGGTTTGACTCACGGGGATTTCCAAGTCTCCACCCCATTGACGTCAA
TGGGAGTTTGTTTTGGCACCAAAATCAACGGGACTTTCCAAAATGTCGTAACAACTCCGCCCCATTGACG
CAAATGGGCGGTAGGCGTGTACGGTGGGAGGTCTATATAAGCAGCGCGTTTTGCCTGTACTGGGTCTCTC
TGGTTAGACCAGATCTGAGCCTGGGAGCTCTCTGGCTAACTAGGGAACCCACTGCTTAAGCCTCAATAAA
GCTTGCCTTGAGTGCTTCAAGTAGTGTGTGCCCGTCTGTTGTGTGACTCTGGTAACTAGAGATCCCTCAG
ACCCTTTTAGTCAGTGTGGAAAATCTCTAGCAGTGGCGCCCGAACAGGGACCTGAAAGCGAAAGGGAAAC
CAGAGCTCTCTCGACGCAGGACTCGGCTTGCTGAAGCGCGCACGGCAAGAGGCGAGGGGCGGCGACTGGT
GAGTACGCCAAAAATTTTGACTAGCGGAGGCTAGAAGGAGAGAGATGGGTGCGAGAGCGTCAGTATTAAG
CGGGGGAGAATTAGATCGCGATGGGAAAAAATTCGGTTAAGGCCAGGGGGAAAGAAAAAATATAAATTAA
AACATATAGTATGGGCAAGCAGGGAGCTAGAACGATTCGCAGTTAATCCTGGCCTGTTAGAAACATCAGA
AGGCTGTAGACAAATACTGGGACAGCTACAACCATCCCTTCAGACAGGATCAGAAGAACTTAGATCATTA
TATAATACAGTAGCAACCCTCTATTGTGTGCATCAAAGGATAGAGATAAAAGACACCAAGGAAGCTTTAG
ACAAGATAGAGGAAGAGCAAAACAAAAGTAAGACCACCGCACAGCAAGCGGCCGCTGATCTTCAGACTTG
GAGGAGGAGATATGAGGGACAATTGGAGAAGTGAATTATATAAATATAAAGTAGTAAAAATTGAACCATT
AGGAGTAGCACCCACCAAGGCAAAGAGAAGAGTGGTGCAGAGAGAAAAAAGAGCAGTGGGAATAGGAGCT
TTGTTCCTTGGGTTCTTGGGAGCAGCAGGAAGCACTATGGGCGCAGCCTCAATGACGCTGACGGTACAGG
CCAGACAATTATTGTCTGGTATAGTGCAGCAGCAGAACAATTTGCTGAGGGCTATTGAGGCGCAACAGCA
TCTGTTGCAACTCACAGTCTGGGGCATCAAGCAGCTCCAAGCAAGAATCCTAGCTGTGGAAAGATACCTA
AAGGATCAACAGCTCCTAGGGATTTGGGGTTGCTCTGGAAAACTCATTTGCACCACTGCTGTGCCTTGGA
ATGCTAGTTGGAGTAATAAATCTCTGGAACAGATCTGGAATCACACGACCTGGATGGAGTGGGACAGAGA
AATTAACAATTACACAAGCTTAATACACTCCTTAATTGAAGAATCGCAAAACCAGCAAGAAAAGAATGAA
CAAGAATTATTGGAATTAGATAAATGGGCAAGTTTGTGGAATTGGTTTAACATAACAAATTGGCTGTGGT
ATATAAAATTATTCATAATGATAGTAGGAGGCTTGGTAGGTTTAAGAATAGTTTTTGCTGTACTTTCTAT
AGTGAATAGAGTTAGGCAGGGATATTCACCATTATCGTTTCAGACCCACCTCCCAATCCCGAGGGGACCC
GACAGGCCCGAAGGAATAGAAGAAGAAGGTGGAGAGAGAGACAGAGACAGATCCATTCGATTAGTGAACG
GATCAACTTTTAAAAGAAAAGGGGGGATTGGGGGGTACAGTGCAGGGGAAAGAATAGTAGACATAATAGC
AACAGACATACAAACTAAAGAATTACAAAAACAAATTACAAAAATTCAAAATTTTATCGATGCTAGACTG
CAGAGGGCCCTGCGTATGAGTGCAAGTGGGTTTTAGGACCAGGATGAGGCGGGGTGGGGGTGCCTACCTG
ACGACCGACCCCGACCCACTGGACAAGCACCCAACCCCCATTCCCCAAATTGCGCATCCCCTATCAGAGA
GGGGGAGGGGAAACAGGATGCGGCGAGGCGCGTGCGCACTGCCAGCTTCAGCACCGCGGACAGTGCCTTC
GCCCCCGCCTGGCGGCGCGCGCCACCGCCGCCTCAGCACTGAAGGCGCGCTGACGTCACTCGCCGGTCCC
CCGCAAACTCCCCTTCCCGGCCACCTTGGTCGCGTCCGCGCCGCCGCCGGCCCAGCCGGACCGCACCACG
CGAGGCGCGAGATAGGGGGGCACGGGCGCGACCATCTGCGCTGCGGCGCCGGCGACTCAGCGCTGCCTCA
GTCTGCGGTGGGCAGCGGAGGAGTCGTGTCGTGCCTGAGAGCGCAGTCGATCTAGACGATAAGGGCGAAT
TCTGCAGATATCCATCACACTGGCGGCCGCTCGAGCATGCATCTAGAGGATCCGCTAGCCGCCACCATGC
CAGAGCCAGCGAAGTCTGCTCCCGCCCCGAAAAAGGGCTCCAAGAAGGCGGTGACTAAGGCGCAGAAGAA
AGGCGGCAAGAAGCGCAAGCGCAGCCGCAAGGAGAGCTATTCCATCTATGTGTACAAGGTTCTGAAGCAG
GTCCACCCTGACACCGGCATTTCGTCCAAGGCCATGGGCATCATGAATTCGTTTGTGAACGACATTTTCG
AGCGCATCGCAGGTGAGGCTTCCCGCCTGGCGCATTACAACAAGCGCTCGACCATCACCTCCAGGGAGAT
CCAGACGGCCGTGCGCCTGCTGCTGCCTGGGGAGTTGGCCAAGCACGCCGTGTCCGAGGGTACTAAGGCC
ATCACCAAGTACACCAGCGCTAAGGATCCACCGGTCGCCACCATGGTGAGCAAGGGCGAGGAGCTGTTCA
CCGGGGTGGTGCCCATCCTGGTCGAGCTGGACGGCGACGTAAACGGCCACAAGTTCAGCGTGTCCGGCGA
GGGCGAGGGCGATGCCACCTACGGCAAGCTGACCCTGAAGTTCATCTGCACCACCGGCAAGCTGCCCGTG
CCCTGGCCCACCCTCGTGACCACCCTGACCTACGGCGTGCAGTGCTTCAGCCGCTACCCCGACCACATGA
AGCAGCACGACTTCTTCAAGTCCGCCATGCCCGAAGGCTACGTCCAGGAGCGCACCATCTTCTTCAAGGA
CGACGGCAACTACAAGACCCGCGCCGAGGTGAAGTTCGAGGGCGACACCCTGGTGAACCGCATCGAGCTG
AAGGGCATCGACTTCAAGGAGGACGGCAACATCCTGGGGCACAAGCTGGAGTACAACTACAACAGCCACA
ACGTCTATATCATGGCCGACAAGCAGAAGAACGGCATCAAGGTGAACTTCAAGATCCGCCACAACATCGA
GGACGGCAGCGTGCAGCTCGCCGACCACTACCAGCAGAACACCCCCATCGGCGACGGCCCCGTGCTGCTG
CCCGACAACCACTACCTGAGCACCCAGTCCGCCCTGAGCAAAGACCCCAACGAGAAGCGCGATCACATGG
TCCTGCTGGAGTTCGTGACCGCCGCCGGGATCACTCTCGGCATGGACGAGCTGTACAAGGGTAGTGGTGT
GAAACAGACTTTGAATTTTGACCTTCTCAAGTTGGCGGGAGACGTGGAGTCCAACCCAGGGCCCATGGCG
CGGCTGCTGCCCGCGCTGCTGCTGCTGCTGCTGCCCGGTAACGTGACCGGTAACGGGTCCGGTAACGGTT
CTTTGTCCCGTTGCCCCCCCGGTCAGTTCCGCTGCTCGGAGCCGCCCGGTGCCCACGGGGAGTGTTACCC
GCAGGACTGGCTGTGCGACGGACACCCCGACTGCGACGACGGGCGGGACGAGTGGGGCTGCGGGACCAGC
GCGATCCCCGCGGTGCCCACGGACAACGGCACAGAGGCTCCCACTGCCCCTGCTCCTGGACGTGCTCTGC
CAGCCAGGAATCACGGCCGCATGTGGATGCTGATCACTGCAGTGCTCCTGTGCTGCCTGGTAGCTGTGGG
TGGTATCGCTGCATGGGGGAAGTCCAAAGCAAAAAGCAGGTCTGACATCTTCAGTCTTGAAAGCGCATCC
AAGGAGCTGCTGGTGCCTGACAAGAGCCAGGCAGACTTGTTCTCCGGTAGTGGAGAGGGCAGAGGAAGTC
TGCTAACATGCGGTGACGTCGAGGAGAATCCTGGCCCAATGGTTCCTCAGGCTCTCCTGTTTGTACCCCT
TCTGGTTTTTCCATTGTGTTTTGGGAAATTCCCTATTTACACGATACCAGACAAGCTTGGTCCCTGGAGT
CCGATTGACATACATCACCTCAGCTGCCCAAACAATTTGGTAGTGGAGGACGAAGGATGCACCAACCTGT
CAGGGTTCTCCTACATGGAACTTAAAGTTGGATACATCTTAGCCATAAAAGTGAACGGGTTCACTTGCAC
AGGCGTTGTGACGGAGGCTGAAACCTACACTAACTTCGTTGGTTATGTCACAACCACGTTCAAAAGAAAG
CATTTCCGCCCAACACCAGATGCATGTAGAGCCGCGTACAACTGGAAGATGGCCGGTGACCCCAGATATG
AAGAGTCTCTACACAATCCGTACCCTGACTACCGCTGGCTTCGAACTGTAAAAACCACCAAGGAGTCTCT
CGTTATCATATCTCCAAGTGTGGCAGATTTGGACCCATATGACAGATCCCTTCACTCGAGGGTCTTCCCT
AGCGGGAAGTGCTCAGGAGTAGCGGTGTCTTCTACCTACTGCTCCACTAACCACGATTACACCATTTGGA
TGCCCGAGAATCCGAGACTAGGGATGTCTTGTGACATTTTTACCAATAGTAGAGGGAAGAGAGCATCCAA
AGGGAGTGAGACTTGCGGCTTTGTAGATGAAAGAGGCCTATATAAGTCTTTAAAAGGAGCATGCAAACTC
AAGTTATGTGGAGTTCTAGGACTTAGACTTATGGATGGAACATGGGTCTCGATGCAAACATCAAATGAAA
CCAAATGGTGCCCTCCCGATAAGTTGGTGAACCTGCACGACTTTCGCTCAGACGAAATTGAGCACCTTGT
TGTAGAGGAGTTGGTCAGGAAGAGAGAGGAGTGTCTGGATGCACTAGAGTCCATCATGACAACCAAGTCA
GTGAGTTTCAGACGTCTCAGTCATTTAAGAAAACTTGTCCCTGGGTTTGGAAAAGCATATACCATATTCA
ACAAGACCTTGATGGAAGCCGATGCTCACTACAAGTCAGTCAGAACTTGGAATGAGATCCTCCCTTCAAA
AGGGTGTTTAAGAGTTGGGGGGAGGTGTCATCCTCATGTGAACGGGGTGTTTTTCAATGGTATAATATTA
GGACCTGACGGCAATGTCTTAATCCCAGAGATGCAATCATCCCTCCTCCAGCAACATATGGAGTTGTTGG
AATCCTCGGTTATCCCCCTTGTGCACCCCCTGGCAGACCCGTCTACCGTTTTCAAGGACGGTGACGAGGC
TGAGGATTTTGTTGAAGTTCACCTTCCCGATGTGCACAATCAGGTCTCAGGAGTTGACTTGGGTCTCCCG
AACTGGGGGAAGTATGTATTACTGAGTGCAGGGGCCCTGACTGCCTTGATGTTGATAATTTTCCTGATGA
CATGTTGTAGAAGAGTCAATCGATCAGAACCTACGCAACACAATCTCAGAGGGACAGGGAGGGAGGTGTC
AGTCACTCCCCAAAGCGGGAAGATCATATCTTCATGGGAATCACACAAGAGTGGGGGTGAGACCAGACTG
TAAGGCGCGCCGTTTAAACCTGGAAAAACATGGAGCAATCACAAGTAGCAACACAGCAGCTACCAATGCT
GCTTGTGCCTGGCTAGAAGCACAAGAGGAGGAGGAGGTGGGTTTTCCAGTCACACCTCAGACAATCAACC
TCTGGATTACAAAATTTGTGAAAGATTGACTGGTATTCTTAACTATGTTGCTCCTTTTACGCTATGTGGA
TACGCTGCTTTAATGCCTTTGTATCATGCTATTGCTTCCCGTATGGCTTTCATTTTCTCCTCCTTGTATA
AATCCTGGTTGCTGTCTCTTTATGAGGAGTTGTGGCCCGTTGTCAGGCAACGTGGCGTGGTGTGCACTGT
GTTTGCTGACGCAACCCCCACTGGTTGGGGCATTGCCACCACCTGTCAGCTCCTTTCCGGGACTTTCGCT
TTCCCCCTCCCTATTGCCACGGCGGAACTCATCGCCGCCTGCCTTGCCCGCTGCTGGACAGGGGCTCGGC
TGTTGGGCACTGACAATTCCGTGGTGTTGTCGGGGAAGCTGACGTCCTTTCCATGGCTGCTCGCCTGTGT
TGCCACCTGGATTCTGCGCGGGACGTCCTTCTGCTACGTCCCTTCGGCCCTCAATCCAGCGGACCTTCCT
TCCCGCGGCCTGCTGCCGGCTCTGCGGCCTCTTCCGCGTCTTCGCCTTCGCCCTCAGACGAGTCGGATCT
CCCTTTGGGCCGCCTCCCCGCCTGGAATTCGAGCTCGGTACCTTTAAGACCAATGACTTACAAGGCAGCT
GTAGATCTTAGCCACTTTTTAAAAGAAAAGGGGGGACTGGAAGGGCTAATTCACTCCCAAAGAAGACAAG
ATATCCTTGATCTGTGGATCTACCACACACAAGGCTACTTCCCTGATTGACAGAACTACACACCAGGGCC
AGGGGTCAGATATCCACTGACCTTTGGATGGTGCTACAAGCTAGTACCAGTTGAGCCAGATAAGATAGAA
GAGGCCAATAAAGGAGAGAACACCAGCTTGTTACACCCTGTGAGCCTGCATGGGATGGATGACCCGGAGA
GAGAAGTGTTAGAGTGGAGGTTTGACAGCCGCCTAGCATTTCATCACGTGGCCCGAGAGCTGCATCCGGA
CTGTACTGGGTCTCTCTGGTTAGACCAGATCTGAGCCTGGGAGCTCTCTGGCTAACTAGGGAACCCACTG
CTTAAGCCTCAATAAAGCTTGCCTTGAGTGCTTCAAGTAGTGTGTGCCCGTCTGTTGTGTGACTCTGGTA
ACTAGAGATCCCTCAGACCCTTTTAGTCAGTGTGGAAAATCTCTAGCAGGGCCGCTTTAAACCCGCTGAT
CAGCCTCGACTGTGCCTTCTAGTTGCCAGCCATCTGTTGTTTGCCCCTCCCCCGTGCCTTCCTTGACCCT
GGAAGGTGCCACTCCCACTGTCCTTTCCTAATAAAATGAGGAAATTGCATCGCATTGTCTGAGTAGGTGT
CATTCTATTCTGGGGGGTGGGGTGGGGCAGGACAGCAAGGGGGAGGATTGGGAAGACAATAGCAGGCATG
CTGGGGATGCGGTGGGCTCTATGGCTTCTGAGGCGGAAAGAACCAGCTGGGGCTCTAGGGGGTATCCCC
[124 nt withheld, positions 7980-8103]
C
[32 nt withheld, positions 8105-8136]
CA
[57 nt withheld, positions 8139-8195]
A
[49 nt withheld, positions 8197-8245]
CCTTTGACGTTGGAGTCCACGTTCTTT
[37 nt withheld, positions 8273-8309]
ACCCTATCTCGGTCTATTCTTTTGATTTATAAGGGATTTTGGGGATTTCGGCCTATTGGTTAAAAAATGA
GCTGATTTAACAAAAATTTAACGCGAATTAATTCTGTGGAATGTGTGTCAGTTAGGGTGTGGAAAGTCCC
CAGGCTCCCCAGGCAGGCAGAAGTATGCAAAGCATGCATCTCAATTAGTCAGCAACCAGGTGTGGAAAGT
CCCCAGGCTCCCCAGCAGGCAGAAGTATGCAAAGCATGCATCTCAATTAGTCAGCAACCATAGTCCCGCC
CCTAACTCCGCCCATCCCGCCCCTAACTCCGCCCAGTTCCGCCCATTCTCCGCCCCATGGCTGACTAATT
TTTTTTATTTATGCAGAGGCCGAGGCCGCCTCTGCCTCTGAGCTATTCCAGAAGTAGTGAGGAGGCTTTT
TTGGAGGCCTAGGCTTTTGCAAAAAGCTCCCGGGAGCTTGTATATCCATTTTCGGATCTGATCAGCACGT
GTTGACAATTAATCATCGGCATAGTATATCGGCATAGTATAATACGACAAGGTGAGGAACTAAACCATGG
CCAAGTTGACCAGTGCCGTTCCGGTGCTCACCGCGCGCGACGTCGCCGGAGCGGTCGAGTTCTGGACCGA
CCGGCTCGGGTTCTCCCGGGACTTCGTGGAGGACGACTTCGCCGGTGTGGTCCGGGACGACGTGACCCTG
TTCATCAGCGCGGTCCAGGACCAGGTGGTGCCGGACAACACCCTGGCCTGGGTGTGGGTGCGCGGCCTGG
ACGAGCTGTACGCCGAGTGGTCGGAGGTCGTGTCCACGAACTTCCGGGACGCCTCCGGGCCGGCCATGAC
CGAGATCGGCGAGCAGCCGTGGGGGCGGGAGTTCGCCCTGCGCGACCCGGCCGGCAACTGCGTGCACTTC
GTGGCCGAGGAGCAGGACTGACACGTGCTACGAGATTTCGATTCCACCGCCGCCTTCTATGAAAGGTTGG
GCTTCGGAATCGTTTTCCGGGACGCCGGCTGGATGATCCTCCAGCGCGGGGATCTCATGCTGGAGTTCTT
CGCCCACCCCAACTTGTTTATTGCAGCTTATAATGGTTACAAATAAAGCAATAGCATCACAAATTTCACA
AATAAAGCATTTTTTTCACTGCATTCTAGTTGTGGTTTGTCCAAACTCATCAATGTATCTTATCATGTCT
GTATACCGTCGACCTCTAGCTAGAGCTTGGCGTAATCATGGTCATAGCTGTTTCCTGTGTGAAATTGTTA
TCCGCTCACAATTCCACACAACATACGAGCCGGAAGCATAAAGTGTAAAGCCTGGGGTGCCTAATGAGTG
AGCTAACTCACATTAATTGCGTTGCGCTCACTGCCCGCTTTCCAGTCGGGAAACCTGTCGTGCCAGCTGC
ATTAATGAATCGGCCAACGCGCGGGGAGAGGCGGTTTGCGTATTGGGCGCTCTTCCGCTTCCTCGCTCAC
TGACTCGCTGCGCTCGGTCGTTCGGCTGCGGCGAGCGGTATCAGCTCACTCAAAGGCGGTAATACGGTTA
TCCACAGAATCAGGGGATAACGCAGGAAAGAACATGTGAGCAAAAGGCCAGCAAAAGGCCAGGAACCGTA
AAAAGGCCGCGTTGCTGGCGTTTTTCCATAGGCTCCGCCCCCCTGACGAGCATCACAAAAATCGACGCTC
AAGTCAGAGGTGGCGAAACCCGACAGGACTATAAAGATACCAGGCGTTTCCCCCTGGAAGCTCCCTCGTG
CGCTCTCCTGTTCCGACCCTGCCGCTTACCGGATACCTGTCCGCCTTTCTCCCTTCGGGAAGCGTGGCGC
TTTCTCAATGCTCACGCTGTAGGTATCTCAGTTCGGTGTAGGTCGTTCGCTCCAAGCTGGGCTGTGTGCA
CGAACCCCCCGTTCAGCCCGACCGCTGCGCCTTATCCGGTAACTATCGTCTTGAGTCCAACCCGGTAAGA
CACGACTTATCGCCACTGGCAGCAGCCACTGGTAACAGGATTAGCAGAGCGAGGTATGTAGGCGGTGCTA
CAGAGTTCTTGAAGTGGTGGCCTAACTACGGCTACACTAGAAGGACAGTATTTGGTATCTGCGCTCTGCT
GAAGCCAGTTACCTTCGGAAAAAGAGTTGGTAGCTCTTGATCCGGCAAACAAACCACCGCTGGTAGCGGT
GGTTTTTTTGTTTGCAAGCAGCAGATTACGCGCAGAAAAAAAGGATCTCAAGAAGATCCTTTGATCTTTT
CTACGGGGTCTGACGCTCAGTGGAACGAAAACTCACGTTAAGGGATTTTGGTCATGAGATTATCAAAAAG
GATCTTCACCTAGATCCTTTTAAATTAAAAATGAAGTTTTAAATCAATCTAAAGTATATATGAGTAAACT
TGGTCTGACAGTTACCAATGCTTAATCAGTGAGGCACCTATCTCAGCGATCTGTCTATTTCGTTCATCCA
TAGTTGCCTGACTCCCCGTCGTGTAGATAACTACGATACGGGAGGGCTTACCATCTGGCCCCAGTGCTGC
AATGATACCGCGAGACCCACGCTCACCGGCTCCAGATTTATCAGCAATAAACCAGCCAGCCGGAAGGGCC
GAGCGCAGAAGTGGTCCTGCAACTTTATCCGCCTCCATCCAGTCTATTAATTGTTGCCGGGAAGCTAGAG
TAAGTAGTTCGCCAGTTAATAGTTTGCGCAACGTTGTTGCCATTGCTACAGGCATCGTGGTGTCACGCTC
GTCGTTTGGTATGGCTTCATTCAGCTCCGGTTCCCAACGATCAAGGCGAGTTACATGATCCCCCATGTTG
TGCAAAAAAGCGGTTAGCTCCTTCGGTCCTCCGATCGTTGTCAGAAGTAAGTTGGCCGCAGTGTTATCAC
TCATGGTTATGGCAGCACTGCATAATTCTCTTACTGTCATGCCATCCGTAAGATGCTTTTCTGTGACTGG
TGAGTACTCAACCAAGTCATTCTGAGAATAGTGTATGCGGCGACCGAGTTGCTCTTGCCCGGCGTCAATA
CGGGATAATACCGCGCCACATAGCAGAACTTTAAAAGTGCTCATCATTGGAAAACGTTCTTCGGGGCGAA
AACTCTCAAGGATCTTACCGCTGTTGAGATCCAGTTCGATGTAACCCACTCGTGCACCCAACTGATCTTC
AGCATCTTTTACTTTCACCAGCGTTTCTGGGTGAGCAAAAACAGGAAGGCAAAATGCCGCAAAAAAGGGA
ATAAGGGCGACACGGAAATGTTGAATACTCATACTCTTCCTTTTTCAATATTATTGAAGCATTTATCAGG
GTTATTGTCTCATGAGCGGATACATATTTGAATGTATTTAGAAAAATAAACAAATAGGGGTTCCGCGCAC
ATTTCCCCGAAAAGTGCCACCTGACGTC
Features (pLannotate 1.2.2; 35 found; start..end, strand, type, name):
     36..80      -  misc_feature   bom (fragment): basis of mobility region from pBR322
    235..614     +  enhancer       CMV enhancer: human cytomegalovirus immediate early enhancer
    615..814     +  promoter       CMV promoter: human cytomegalovirus (CMV) immediate early promoter
    832..1012    +  LTR            5' LTR (truncated): truncated 5' long terminal repeat (LTR) from HIV-1
   1056..1181    +  misc_feature   HIV-1 Ψ: packaging signal of human immunodeficiency virus type 1
   1165..1528    +  CDS            HIV-1 gag (fragment): gag protein from human immunodeficiency virus 1; gag
   1623..1959    +  ncRNA          RRE: Accession: RF00036 - HIV Rev response element
   2284..2384    +  CDS            Rev (fragment): human immunodeficiency virus 1 (HIV-1) Rev protein; rev; enhances nuclear export of unspliced and incompletely spliced viral mRNAs
   2388..2505    +  misc_feature   cPPT/CTS: central polypurine tract and central termination sequence of HIV-1
   2539..2986    +  promoter       hSyn promoter: human synapsin I promoter; confers neuron-specific expression (Kügler et al., 2003)
   3077..3454    +  CDS            H2B: human histone H2B; HIST1H2BJ
   3473..4189    +  CDS            EGFP: EGFP is a basic (constitutively fluorescent) green fluorescent protein published in 1996, derived from Aequorea victoria. It is reported to be a rapidly-maturing weak dimer with moderate acid sensitivity.
   4199..4264    +  CDS            F2A: 2A peptide from foot-and-mouth disease virus polyprotein Eukaryotic ribosomes fail to insert a peptide bond between the Gly and Pro residues, yielding separate polypeptides.
   4265..4735    +  CDS            RSVR_COTJA: Experimental evidence at protein level: Swiss-Prot protein existence level 1. Responsible for susceptibility to the retrovirus subgroup A Rous sarcoma virus. From Coturnix japonica (Japanese quail) (Coturnix coturnix japonica).
   4799..6370    +  CDS            G: GLYCO_RABVS - Experimental evidence at protein level: Swiss-Prot protein existence level 1. Attaches the virus to host cellular receptor, inducing endocytosis of the virion. In the endosome, the acidic pH induces conformational changes in the glycoprotein trimer, which trigger fusion between virus and cell membrane. There is convincing in vitro evidence that the muscular form of the nicotinic acetylcholine receptor (nAChR), the neuronal cell adhesion molecule (NCAM), and the p75 neurotrophin receptor (p75NTR) bind glycoprotein and thereby facilitate rabies virus entry into cells (By similarity
   6387..6500    +  CDS            nef (fragment): NEF_HV1Z2 - Experimental evidence at protein level: Swiss-Prot protein existence level 1. Extracellular Nef protein targets CD4(+) T-lymphocytes for apoptosis by interacting with CXCR4 surface receptors. From Human immunodeficiency virus type 1 group M subtype D (isolate Z2/CDC-Z34) (HIV-1).
   6503..7091    +  misc_feature   WPRE: woodchuck hepatitis virus posttranscriptional regulatory element
   7108..7176    +  CDS            nef (fragment): NEF_HV1Z2 - Experimental evidence at protein level: Swiss-Prot protein existence level 1. Extracellular Nef protein targets CD4(+) T-lymphocytes for apoptosis by interacting with CXCR4 surface receptors. From Human immunodeficiency virus type 1 group M subtype D (isolate Z2/CDC-Z34) (HIV-1).
   7178..7490    +  LTR            3' LTR (fragment): 3' long terminal repeat (LTR) from HIV-1
   7498..7678    +  LTR            5' LTR (truncated): truncated 5' long terminal repeat (LTR) from HIV-1
   7710..7934    +  polyA_signal   bGH poly(A) signal: bovine growth hormone polyadenylation signal
   7938..7959    +  promoter       SV40 promoter (fragment): SV40 enhancer and early promoter
   7980..8408    +  rep_origin     f1 ori (sequence partly withheld): f1 bacteriophage origin of replication; arrow indicates direction of (+) strand synthesis
   8422..8752    +  promoter       SV40 promoter: SV40 enhancer and early promoter
   8800..8847    +  promoter       EM7 promoter: synthetic bacterial promoter&nbsp
   8866..9240    +  CDS            BleoR: antibiotic-binding protein; Sh ble from Streptoalloteichus hindustanus; confers resistance to bleomycin, phleomycin, and Zeocin™
   9250..9375    +  CDS            ble (fragment): BLE_KLEPN - Experimental evidence at protein level: Swiss-Prot protein existence level 1. Binding protein with a strong affinity to the bleomycin family of antibiotics. Binds to CL990; an antimitotic-antibiotic compound. From Klebsiella pneumoniae.
   9370..9491    +  polyA_signal   SV40 poly(A) signal: SV40 polyadenylation signal
   9562..9584    -  protein_bind   lac operator (fragment): The lac repressor binds to the lac operator to inhibit transcription in E. coli. This inhibition can be relieved by adding lactose or isopropyl-β-D-thiogalactopyranoside (IPTG). lac repressor encoded by lacI
   9588..9618    -  promoter       lac promoter: promoter for the E. coli lac operon
   9633..9654    -  protein_bind   CAP binding site: CAP binding activates transcription in the presence of cAMP. E. coli catabolite activator protein
   9667..9759    -  CDS            lacI (fragment): lac repressor; lacI; The lac repressor binds to the lac operator to inhibit transcription in E. coli. This inhibition can be relieved by adding lactose or isopropyl-β-D-thiogalactopyranoside (IPTG).
   9942..10530   -  rep_origin     ori: high-copy-number ColE1/pMB1/pBR322/pUC origin of replication
  10701..11561   -  CDS            AmpR: β-lactamase; bla; confers resistance to ampicillin, carbenicillin, and related antibiotics
  11562..11666   -  promoter       AmpR promoter: bla
