[The description below was written by a language model from this plasmid's Addgene catalogue record and pLannotate feature annotations shown in this document.]
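Description:
pBOB-synP-HTB is an HIV-1-based lentiviral transfer plasmid built on the pCSC-SP-PW-GFP backbone and intended for neuron-restricted expression in mammalian cells. In bacteria it replicates from a high-copy ColE1/pUC-type origin and is selected with ampicillin (AmpR). The annotated sequence also carries an f1 origin and an SV40/EM7-driven bleomycin/Zeocin resistance cassette, which lies outside the LTR-flanked viral genome. Genomic RNA for packaging is transcribed from a CMV enhancer/promoter fused to a truncated 5' LTR. Downstream come the Ψ packaging signal with a partial gag sequence, the Rev response element, and the cPPT/CTS. A WPRE sits ahead of the 3' LTR region, and a bGH polyadenylation signal follows it.

The payload is a single tricistronic open reading frame driven by the human synapsin I promoter. It encodes human histone H2B fused to EGFP, which gives a nuclear green label, followed by an F2A peptide, the avian TVA receptor (annotated by homology to the quail subgroup A retrovirus receptor) and the rabies virus glycoprotein (B19G per the record). The catalogue describes a second 2A between TVA and the glycoprotein; the feature table does not annotate it, though a short gap exists there. The 2A elements cause ribosomal skipping, so the three proteins are made separately from one transcript.

Together these components turn transduced neurons into starter cells for monosynaptic rabies tracing. TVA permits selective infection by EnvA-pseudotyped, glycoprotein-deleted rabies virus, the supplied glycoprotein complements the deletion so the virus can spread to presynaptic partners, and nuclear GFP marks the starter population. The associated publication applied trans-synaptic tracing to olfactory cortical circuits, and the depositor notes the plasmid was also used elsewhere under the name LV-SynP-HTG.
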