Addgene plasmid #30195: pBOB-synP-HTB
Depositing lab: Edward Callaway & Liqun Luo. Depositing organization: Salk Institute for Biological Studies. Publication: Cortical representations of olfactory input by trans-synaptic tracing. Miyamichi K, Amat F, Moussavi F, Wang C, Wickersham I, Wall NR, Taniguchi H, Tasic B, Huang ZJ, He Z, Callaway EM, Horowitz MA, Luo L. Nature. 2011 Apr 14;472(7342):191-6. doi: 10.1038/nature09714. PubMed 21179085.
Backbone
  Vector backbone: pCSC-SP-PW-GFP
  Backbone manufacturer: Addgene plasmid 12337
  Backbone size w/o insert (bp): 8000
  Vector type: Mammalian Expression, Lentiviral
Growth in bacteria
  Bacterial resistance: Ampicillin, 100 μg/mL
  Growth temperature: 37°C
  Growth strain: Stbl3
  Growth instructions: Stbl3
  Copy number: High Copy
Gene/Insert
  Gene/Insert name: histone-GFP-2A-TVA receptor-2A-rabies glycoprotein (alt name: nuclear GFP, histone H2B-eGFP, B19G)
  Insert size (bp): 6400
  Tag / fusion protein: eGFP (C terminal on insert)
  Cloning method: Restriction Enzyme; 5′ cloning site NheI (not destroyed); 3′ cloning site AscI, NheI (not destroyed)
  Sequencing primers: 5′ LNCX; 3′ WPRE-R
Terms and licenses: Academic/Nonprofit Terms; Industry Terms: Not Available to Industry
Depositor comments: Please note that this plasmid was also used in Brennand et al., Nature 2011 publication (PubMed: 21490598) under the name LV-SynP-HTG.
How to cite: pBOB-synP-HTB was a gift from Edward Callaway & Liqun Luo (Addgene plasmid # 30195 ; http://n2t.net/addgene:30195 ; RRID:Addgene_30195)
