>Addgene plasmid #30195 | pBOB-synP-HTB | addgene partial sequence | sequence record 35083 | 30195 with EGFP-N
GCTACCATGGTGGCGACCGGTGGATCCTTAGCGCTGGTGTACTTGGTGATGGCCTTAGTACCCTCGGACA
CGGCGTGCTTGGCCAACTCCCCAGGCAGCAGCAGGCGCACGGCCGTCTGGATCTCCCTGGAGGTGATGGT
CGAGCGCTTGTTGTAATGCGCCAGGCGGGAAGCCTCACCTGCGATGCGCTCGAAAATGTCGTTCACAAAC
GAATTCATGATGCCCATGGCCTTGGACGAAATGCCGGTGTCAGGGTGGACCTGCTTCAGAACCTTGTACA
CATAGATGGAATAGCTCTCCTTGCGGCTGCGCTTGCGCTTCTTGCCGCCTTTCTTCTGCGCCTTAGTCAC
CGCCTTCTTGGAGCCCTTTTTCGGGGCGGGAGCAGACTTCGCTGGCTCTGGCATGGTGGCGGCTAGCGGA
TCCTCTAGATGCATGCTCGAGCGGCCGCCAGTGTGATGGATATCTGCAGAATTCGCCCTTATCGTCTAGA
TCGACTGCGCTCTCAGGCACGACACGACTCCTCCGCTGCCCACCGCAGACTGAGGCAGCGCTGAGTCGCC
GGCGCCGCAGCGCAGATGGTCGCGCCCGTGCCCCCCTATCTCGCGCCTCGCGTGGTGCGGTCCGGCTGGG
CCGGCGGCGGCGCGGACGCGACCAAGGTGGCCGGGAAGGGGAGTTTGCGGGGGACCGGCGAGTGACGTCA
GCGCGCCTTCAGTGCTGAAGCGGCGGTGGCGCGCGCCGCCAGGCGGGGGCGAAGGCACTGTCCGCGGTGC
TGAAGCTGGCAGTGCGCACGCGCCTCGCCGCATCCTGTTTCCCCTCCCCCTCTCTGATAGGGGATGCGCA
ATTTGGGG
